Addgene plasmid #113349: pnCasPA-BEC
Purpose: (Empty Backbone) A cytidine deaminase-mediated base-editing plasmid in Pseudomonas species
Depositing lab: Quanjiang Ji. Depositing organization: ShanghaiTech University. Publication: CRISPR/Cas9-based Genome Editing in Pseudomonas aeruginosa and Cytidine Deaminase-Mediated Base Editing in Pseudomonas Species. Chen W, Zhang Y, Zhang Y, Pi Y, Gu T, Song L, Wang Y, Ji Q. iScience. 2018 Aug 31;6:222-231. doi: 10.1016/j.isci.2018.07.024. Epub 2018 Aug 1. PubMed 30240613.
Backbone
  Vector backbone: unknown
  Backbone size (bp): 10419
  Vector type: CRISPR, Synthetic Biology
Growth in bacteria
  Bacterial resistance: Gentamicin, 10 μg/mL
  Growth temperature: 37°C
  Growth strain: DH5alpha
  Copy number: Unknown
Gene/Insert
  Cloning method: Unknown
Terms and licenses: Academic/Nonprofit Terms; Industry Terms: Not Available to Industry
Depositor comments: Selectable Marker: Gentamycin; 15 μg/mL in E.coli, 30 μg/mL in Pseudomonas aeruginosa, 20 μg/mL in Pseudomonas putida, Pseudomonas fluorescens, and Pseudomonas syringae.
How to cite: pnCasPA-BEC was a gift from Quanjiang Ji (Addgene plasmid # 113349 ; http://n2t.net/addgene:113349 ; RRID:Addgene_113349)
