[The description below was written by a language model from this plasmid's Addgene catalogue record and pLannotate feature annotations shown in this document.]
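Description:
pnCasPA-BEC is a 10.4 kb CRISPR base-editing plasmid designed for cytidine deaminase-mediated genome editing in Pseudomonas species, deposited as an empty backbone, meaning that no target-specific spacer is recorded. The parental vector is listed as unknown, but the annotated features show an E. coli–Pseudomonas shuttle design. A high-copy ColE1/pUC-type origin supports propagation in E. coli, while the pRO1600 oriV and its Rep protein allow replication in Pseudomonas hosts. Selection in both settings relies on gentamicin resistance, provided by the aacC1 acetyltransferase gene downstream of a class 1 integron Pc promoter. Short fragments of bla, a mutant FRT site and the pBR322 bom region appear to be leftovers from earlier vector construction.

The editing payload is rat APOBEC1 cytidine deaminase placed directly upstream of the Streptococcus pyogenes Cas9 D10A nickase. The short gap between the two coding sequences is consistent with a linker-joined fusion. A Pseudomonas rpsL leader element sits immediately before APOBEC1, suggesting expression from rpsL-derived regulatory sequence, although no promoter is explicitly annotated there. A separate trc promoter drives the S. pyogenes guide RNA scaffold, and the space between the two is where a user-supplied spacer would presumably go. Once guided to a target, the deaminase converts cytosines in the displaced strand and the nickase cuts the opposite strand. This produces C-to-T changes without a double-strand break or a repair template, which is useful for introducing premature stop codons to inactivate genes. The sacB gene with its native promoter confers sucrose sensitivity, providing counter-selection to cure the plasmid after editing. Depositor notes indicate use in P. aeruginosa, P. putida, P. fluorescens and P. syringae.
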