Features (pLannotate 1.2.2; 16 found; start..end, strand, type, name):
      1..30      +  promoter       trc promoter: strong E. coli promoter; hybrid between the trp and lac UV5 promoters
     53..128     +  misc_RNA       gRNA scaffold: guide RNA scaffold for the Streptococcus pyogenes CRISPR/Cas9 system
    201..322     +  ncRNA          rpsL pseudo: Accession: RF01773 - Pseudomonas rpsL leader
    323..1009    +  CDS            Apobec1: ABEC1_RAT - Experimental evidence at protein level: Swiss-Prot protein existence level 1. Catalytic component of the apolipoprotein B mRNA editing enzyme complex which is responsible for the postranscriptional editing of a CAA codon for Gln to a UAA codon for stop in the APOB mRNA. May also play a role in the epigenetic regulation of gene expression by participating in DNA demethylation. From Rattus norvegicus (Rat).
   1058..5161    +  CDS            Cas9(D10A): nickase mutant of the Cas9 endonuclease from the Streptococcus pyogenes Type II CRISPR/Cas system generates RNA-guided single strand nicks in DNA due to the D10A mutation in the RuvC catalytic domain
   5216..5242    -  protein_bind   FRT (mutant) (fragment): FRT site with a mutation in the core sequence (Azam et al., 1997) FLP recombinase from the Saccharomyces cerevisiae 2μ plasmid
   5283..5311    +  promoter       Pc promoter: intI1 (promoter lies within the coding sequence); class 1 integron promoter
   5500..6033    +  CDS            GmR: gentamycin acetyltransferase; aacC1; confers resistance to gentamycin
   6331..6682    -  rep_origin     pRO1600 oriV: broad-host-range origin of replication from Pseudomonas aeruginosa plasmid pRO1600; requires the pRO1600 Rep protein for replication (West et al., 1994)
   6696..7516    +  CDS            pRO1600 Rep (fragment): replication protein for the broad-host-range plasmid pRO1600 from Pseudomonas aeruginosa&nbsp
   7516..7670    +  CDS            bla(M) (fragment): β-lactamase lacking the signal sequence; bla(M); allows cytosolic expression of β-lactamase
   7700..7794    +  terminator     lambda t0 terminator: transcription terminator from phage lambda
   7882..8470    +  rep_origin     ori: high-copy-number ColE1/pMB1/pBR322/pUC origin of replication
   8560..8596    +  misc_feature   bom (fragment): basis of mobility region from pBR322
   8622..10040   -  CDS            sacB: SACB_BACSU - Experimental evidence at protein level: Swiss-Prot protein existence level 1. From Bacillus subtilis (strain 168).
  10041..10416   -  promoter       sacB promoter (fragment): sacR; sacB promoter and control region
>Addgene plasmid #113349 | pnCasPA-BEC | depositor full sequence | sequence record 213881 | pnCasPA-BEC sequence 10419 bps
TTGACAATTAATCATCCGGCTCGTATAATGTGTGGCGAGACCATTGGTCTCAGTTTTAGAGCTAGAAATA
GCAAGTTAAAATAAGGCTAGTCCGTTATCAACTTGAAAAAGTGGCACCGAGTCGGTGCTTTTTTTGAGAT
CTGTCCATACCCATGGTCTAGAATGCTCGAGGCATCAACGACAAGCCCCGGCTATCCCGATAGCCGGGGC
TTTGTCTTGACGGTGTACAAGAACCTCTTTACTATTTTGTACCCCGAAAATTGGCAGGGCGCACGCTCTG
TCATTTCGTTTGTGTGTCGTAAGACAATCAGTGGAGCTATAGATGAGTAGCGAAACCGGTCCGGTTGCAG
TGGATCCGACCCTGCGCCGTCGCATTGAACCGCACGAGTTTGAAGTGTTCTTTGATCCGCGCGAGCTGCG
CAAAGAAACTTGCCTGCTGTACGAGATTAACTGGGGTGGCCGCCATAGCATCTGGCGCCATACCAGCCAG
AACACCAATAAGCACGTGGAAGTGAATTTTATTGAAAAATTTACCACCGAGCGCTACTTCTGCCCTAATA
CCCGCTGCAGCATCACCTGGTTTCTGAGCTGGAGCCCGTGCGGCGAATGTAGTCGCGCCATTACCGAGTT
CCTGAGCCGCTATCCGCATGTGACCCTGTTCATCTACATCGCCCGTCTGTACCATCACGCCGATCCGCGC
AATCGCCAAGGTCTGCGTGATCTGATTAGCAGCGGTGTGACCATCCAGATCATGACCGAACAAGAGAGCG
GCTATTGCTGGCGCAACTTCGTGAACTATTCTCCGAGCAACGAAGCCCACTGGCCGCGTTATCCGCATCT
GTGGGTGCGCCTGTATGTGCTGGAGCTGTACTGCATCATCCTGGGCCTGCCGCCTTGCCTGAATATTCTG
CGCCGTAAACAGCCGCAACTGACATTCTTCACCATCGCACTGCAGAGCTGCCATTATCAGCGCCTGCCGC
CGCACATTTTATGGGCCACCGGTCTGAAAAGCGGTAGTGAAACTCCGGGCACAAGCGAAAGCGCAACCCC
GGAAAGTGATAAGAAATACTCAATAGGCTTAGCTATCGGCACAAATAGCGTCGGATGGGCGGTGATCACT
GATGAATATAAGGTTCCGTCTAAAAAGTTCAAGGTTCTGGGAAATACAGACCGCCACAGTATCAAAAAAA
ATCTTATAGGGGCTCTTTTATTTGACAGTGGAGAGACAGCGGAAGCGACTCGTCTCAAACGGACAGCTCG
TAGAAGGTATACACGTCGGAAGAATCGTATTTGTTATCTACAGGAGATTTTTTCAAATGAGATGGCGAAA
GTAGATGATAGTTTCTTTCATCGACTTGAAGAGTCTTTTTTGGTGGAAGAAGACAAGAAGCATGAACGTC
ATCCTATTTTTGGAAATATAGTAGATGAAGTTGCTTATCATGAGAAATATCCAACTATCTATCATCTGCG
AAAAAAATTGGTAGATTCTACTGATAAAGCGGATTTGCGCTTAATCTATTTGGCCTTAGCGCATATGATT
AAGTTTCGTGGTCATTTTTTGATTGAGGGAGATTTAAATCCTGATAATAGTGATGTGGACAAACTATTTA
TCCAGTTGGTACAAACCTACAATCAATTATTTGAAGAAAACCCTATTAACGCAAGTGGAGTAGATGCTAA
AGCGATTCTTTCTGCACGATTGAGTAAATCAAGACGATTAGAAAATCTCATTGCTCAGCTCCCCGGTGAG
AAGAAAAATGGCTTATTTGGGAATCTCATTGCTTTGTCATTGGGTTTGACCCCTAATTTTAAATCAAATT
TTGATTTGGCAGAAGATGCTAAATTACAGCTTTCAAAAGATACTTACGATGATGATTTAGATAATTTATT
GGCGCAAATTGGAGATCAATATGCTGATTTGTTTTTGGCAGCTAAGAATTTATCAGATGCTATTTTACTT
TCAGATATCCTAAGAGTAAATACTGAAATAACTAAGGCTCCCCTATCAGCTTCAATGATTAAACGCTACG
ATGAACATCATCAAGACTTGACTCTTTTAAAAGCTTTAGTTCGACAACAACTTCCAGAAAAGTATAAAGA
AATCTTTTTTGATCAATCAAAAAACGGATATGCAGGTTATATTGATGGGGGAGCTAGCCAAGAAGAATTT
TATAAATTTATCAAACCAATTTTAGAAAAAATGGATGGTACTGAGGAATTATTGGTGAAACTAAATCGTG
AAGATTTGCTGCGCAAGCAACGGACCTTTGACAACGGCTCTATTCCCCATCAAATTCACTTGGGTGAGCT
GCATGCTATTTTGAGAAGACAAGAAGACTTTTATCCATTTTTAAAAGACAATCGTGAGAAGATTGAAAAA
ATCTTGACTTTTCGAATTCCTTATTATGTTGGTCCATTGGCGCGTGGCAATAGTCGTTTTGCATGGATGA
CTCGGAAGTCTGAAGAAACAATTACCCCATGGAATTTTGAAGAAGTTGTCGATAAAGGTGCTTCAGCTCA
ATCATTTATTGAACGCATGACAAACTTTGATAAAAATCTTCCAAATGAAAAAGTACTACCAAAACATAGT
TTGCTTTATGAGTATTTTACGGTTTATAACGAATTGACAAAGGTCAAATATGTTACTGAAGGAATGCGAA
AACCAGCATTTCTTTCAGGTGAACAGAAGAAAGCCATTGTTGATTTACTCTTCAAAACAAATCGAAAAGT
AACCGTTAAGCAATTAAAAGAAGATTATTTCAAAAAAATAGAATGTTTTGATAGTGTTGAAATTTCAGGA
GTTGAAGATAGATTTAATGCTTCATTAGGTACCTACCATGATTTGCTAAAAATTATTAAAGATAAAGATT
TTTTGGATAATGAAGAAAATGAAGATATCTTAGAGGATATTGTTTTAACATTGACCTTATTTGAAGATAG
GGAGATGATTGAGGAAAGACTTAAAACATATGCTCACCTCTTTGATGATAAGGTGATGAAACAGCTTAAA
CGTCGCCGTTATACTGGTTGGGGACGTTTGTCTCGAAAATTGATTAATGGTATTAGGGATAAGCAATCTG
GCAAAACAATATTAGATTTTTTGAAATCAGATGGTTTTGCCAATCGCAATTTTATGCAGCTGATCCATGA
TGATAGTTTGACATTTAAAGAAGACATTCAAAAAGCACAAGTGTCTGGACAAGGCGATAGTTTACATGAA
CATATTGCAAATTTAGCTGGTAGCCCTGCTATTAAAAAAGGTATTTTACAGACTGTAAAAGTTGTTGATG
AATTGGTCAAAGTAATGGGGCGGCATAAGCCAGAAAATATCGTTATTGAAATGGCACGTGAAAATCAGAC
AACTCAAAAGGGCCAGAAAAATTCGCGAGAGCGTATGAAACGAATCGAAGAAGGTATCAAAGAATTAGGA
AGTCAGATTCTTAAAGAGCATCCTGTTGAAAATACTCAATTGCAAAATGAAAAGCTCTATCTCTATTATC
TCCAAAATGGAAGAGACATGTATGTGGACCAAGAATTAGATATTAATCGTTTAAGTGATTATGATGTCGA
TCACATTGTTCCACAAAGTTTCCTTAAAGACGATTCAATAGACAATAAGGTCTTAACGCGTTCTGATAAA
AATCGTGGTAAATCGGATAACGTTCCAAGTGAAGAAGTAGTCAAAAAGATGAAAAACTATTGGAGACAAC
TTCTAAACGCCAAGTTAATCACTCAACGTAAGTTTGATAATTTAACGAAAGCTGAACGTGGAGGTTTGAG
TGAACTTGATAAAGCTGGTTTTATCAAACGCCAATTGGTTGAAACTCGCCAAATCACTAAGCATGTGGCA
CAAATTTTGGATAGTCGCATGAATACTAAATACGATGAAAATGATAAACTTATTCGAGAGGTTAAAGTGA
TTACCTTAAAATCTAAATTAGTTTCTGACTTCCGAAAAGATTTCCAATTCTATAAAGTACGTGAGATTAA
CAATTACCATCATGCCCATGATGCGTATCTAAATGCCGTCGTTGGAACTGCTTTGATTAAGAAATATCCA
AAACTTGAATCGGAGTTTGTCTATGGTGATTATAAAGTTTATGATGTTCGTAAAATGATTGCTAAGTCTG
AGCAAGAAATAGGCAAAGCAACCGCAAAATATTTCTTTTACTCTAATATCATGAACTTCTTCAAAACAGA
AATTACACTTGCAAATGGAGAGATTCGCAAACGCCCTCTAATCGAAACTAATGGGGAAACTGGAGAAATT
GTCTGGGATAAAGGGCGAGATTTTGCCACAGTGCGCAAAGTATTGTCCATGCCCCAAGTCAATATTGTCA
AGAAAACAGAAGTACAGACAGGCGGATTCTCCAAGGAGTCAATTTTACCAAAAAGAAATTCGGACAAGCT
TATTGCTCGTAAAAAAGACTGGGATCCAAAAAAATATGGTGGTTTTGATAGTCCAACGGTAGCTTATTCA
GTCCTAGTGGTTGCTAAGGTGGAAAAAGGGAAATCGAAGAAGTTAAAATCCGTTAAAGAGTTACTAGGGA
TCACAATTATGGAAAGAAGTTCCTTTGAAAAAAATCCGATTGACTTTTTAGAAGCTAAAGGATATAAGGA
AGTTAAAAAAGACTTAATCATTAAACTACCTAAATATAGTCTTTTTGAGTTAGAAAACGGTCGTAAACGG
ATGCTGGCTAGTGCCGGAGAATTACAAAAAGGAAATGAGCTGGCTCTGCCAAGCAAATATGTGAATTTTT
TATATTTAGCTAGTCATTATGAAAAGTTGAAGGGTAGTCCAGAAGATAACGAACAAAAACAATTGTTTGT
GGAGCAGCATAAGCATTATTTAGATGAGATTATTGAGCAAATCAGTGAATTTTCTAAGCGTGTTATTTTA
GCAGATGCCAATTTAGATAAAGTTCTTAGTGCATATAACAAACATAGAGACAAACCAATACGTGAACAAG
CAGAAAATATTATTCATTTATTTACGTTGACGAATCTTGGAGCTCCCGCTGCTTTTAAATATTTTGATAC
AACAATTGATCGTAAACGATATACGTCTACAAAAGAAGTTTTAGATGCCACTCTTATCCATCAATCCATC
ACTGGTCTTTATGAAACACGCATTGATTTGAGTCAGCTAGGAGGTGACTGATGGCTGGTTGGCGTACTGT
TGTGGTAAATACCCATGGGTATGGACAGTTTTCCCGAATAGGAACTTCGGAATAGGAACTTCAAGATCCC
CTGATTCCCTTTGTCAACAGCAATGGATCGAATTGACATAAGCCTGTTCGGTTCGTAAACTGTAATGCAA
GTAGCGTATGCGCTCACGCAACTGGTCCAGAACCTTGACCGAACGCAGCGGTGGTAACGGCGCAGTGGCG
GTTTTCATGGCTTGTTATGACTGTTTTTTTGTACAGTCTATGCCTCGGGCATCCAAGCAGCAAGCGCGTT
ACGCCGTGGGTCGATGTTTGATGTTATGGAGCAGCAACGATGTTACGCAGCAGCAACGATGTTACGCAGC
AGGGCAGTCGCCCTAAAACAAAGTTAGGTGGCTCAAGTATGGGCATCATTCGCACATGTAGGCTCGGCCC
TGACCAAGTCAAATCCATGCGGGCTGCTCTTGATCTTTTCGGTCGTGAGTTCGGAGACGTAGCCACCTAC
TCCCAACATCAGCCGGACTCCGATTACCTCGGGAACTTGCTCCGTAGTAAGACATTCATCGCGCTTGCTG
CCTTCGACCAAGAAGCGGTTGTTGGCGCTCTCGCGGCTTACGTTCTGCCCAAGTTTGAGCAGCCGCGTAG
TGAGATCTATATCTATGATCTCGCAGTCTCCGGCGAGCACCGGAGGCAGGGCATTGCCACCGCGCTCATC
AATCTCCTCAAGCATGAGGCCAACGCGCTTGGTGCTTATGTGATCTACGTGCAAGCAGATTACGGTGACG
ATCCCGCAGTGGCTCTCTATACAAAGTTGGGCATACGGGAAGAAGTGATGCACTTTGATATCGACCCAAG
TACCGCCACCTAACAATTCGTTCAAGCCGAGATCGGCTTCCCGGCCGCGGAGTTGTTCGGTAAATTGTCA
CAACGCCGCGGCCAATTCGAGAGTTTTCGTTCCACTGAGCGTCAGACCCCAATTACACGCCACTGGCTGT
GCTTGCTGGGGTGACGGTGGCAACGGTGGCGGCCTTGCTGGGCTATCGCGTTGGAAAGAAACGAGGGAAA
GGGGACTGATAAACCGGTCTTAGCCCCTCCCCTTGGTGTCCAACCGCTCTGTAGGCCTCTCAGGCGCCGC
TGGTGCCGCTGGTTGGACGCCAAGGGTGAATCCGCCTCGATACCCTGATTACTCGCTTCCTGCGCCCTCT
CAGGCGGCGATAGGGGACTGGTAAAACGGGGATTGCCCAGACGCCTCCCCCGCCCCTTCAGGGGCACAAA
TGCGGCCCCAACGGGGCCACGTAGTGGTGCGTTTTTTGCGTTTCCACCCTTTTCTTCCTTTTCCCTTTTA
AACCTTTTAGGACGTCTACAGGCCACGTAATCCGTGGCCTGTAGAGTTTAAAAAGGGACGGATTTGTTGC
CATTAAGGGACGGATTTGTTGTTAAGAAGGGACGGATTTGTTGTTGTAAAGGGACGGATTTGTTGTATTG
TGGGACGCAGATACAGTGTCCCCTTATACACAAGGAATGTCGAACGTGGCCTCACCCCCAATGGTTTACA
AAAGCAATGCCCTGGTCGAGGCCGCGTATCGCCTCAGTGTTCAGGAACAGCGGATCGTTCTGGCCTGTAT
TAGCCAGGTGAAGAGGAGCGAGCCTGTCACCGATGAAGTGATGTATTCAGTGACGGCGGAGGACATAGCG
ACGATGGCGGGTGTCCCTATCGAATCTTCCTACAACCAGCTCAAAGAAGCGGCCCTGCGCCTGAAACGGC
GGGAAGTCCGGTTAACCCAAGAGCCCAATGGCAAGGGGAAAAGACCGAGTGTGATGATTACCGGCTGGGT
GCAAACAATCATCTACCGGGAGGGTGAGGGCCGTGTAGAACTCAGGTTCACCAAAGACATGCTGCCGTAC
CTGACGGAACTCACCAAACAGTTCACCAAATACGCCTTGGCTGACGTGGCCAAGATGGACAGCACCCACG
CGATCAGGCTTTACGAGCTGCTCATGCAATGGGACAGCATCGGCCAGCGCGAAATAGAAATTGACCAGCT
GCGAAAGTGGTTTCAACTGGAAGGCCGGTATCCCTCGATCAAGGACTTCAAGTTGCGAGTGCTTGATCCA
GCCGTGACGCAGATCAACGAGCACAGCCCGCTACAGGTGGAGTGGGCGCAGCGAAAGACCGGGCGCAAGG
TCACACATCTGTTGTTCAGTTTTGGACCGAAGAAGCCCGCCAAGGCGGTGGGTAAGGCCCCAGCGAAGCG
CAAGGCCGGGAAGATTTCAGATGCTGAGATCGCGAAACAGGCTCGCCCTGGTGAGACATGGGAAGCGGCC
CGCGCTCGACTAACCCAGATGCCGCTTGCGCAAACTATTAACTGGCGAACTACTTACTCTAGCTTCCCGG
CAACAATTAATAGACTGGATGGAGGCGGATAAAGTTGCAGGACCACTTCTGCGCTCGGCCCTTCCGGCTG
GCTGGTTTATTGCTGATAAATCTGGAGCCGGTGAGCGTGGCGGGACTCTGGGGTTCGAGAGCTCGCTTGG
ACTCCTGTTGATAGATCCAGTAATGACCTCAGAACTCCATCTGGATTTGTTCAGAACGCTCGGTTGCCGC
CGGGCGTTTTTTATTGGTGAGAATCCAAGCACTAGTCATGACCAAAATCCCTTAACGTGAGTTTTCGTTC
CACTGAGCGTCAGACCCCGTAGAAAAGATCAAAGGATCTTCTTGAGATCCTTTTTTTCTGCGCGTAATCT
GCTGCTTGCAAACAAAAAAACCACCGCTACCAGCGGTGGTTTGTTTGCCGGATCAAGAGCTACCAACTCT
TTTTCCGAAGGTAACTGGCTTCAGCAGAGCGCAGATACCAAATACTGTCCTTCTAGTGTAGCCGTAGTTA
GGCCACCACTTCAAGAACTCTGTAGCACCGCCTACATACCTCGCTCTGCTAATCCTGTTACCAGTGGCTG
CTGCCAGTGGCGATAAGTCGTGTCTTACCGGGTTGGACTCAAGACGATAGTTACCGGATAAGGCGCAGCG
GTCGGGCTGAACGGGGGGTTCGTGCACACAGCCCAGCTTGGAGCGAACGACCTACACCGAACTGAGATAC
CTACAGCGTGAGCATTGAGAAAGCGCCACGCTTCCCGAAGGGAGAAAGGCGGACAGGTATCCGGTAAGCG
GCAGGGTCGGAACAGGAGAGCGCACGAGGGAGCTTCCAGGGGGAAACGCCTGGTATCTTTATAGTCCTGT
CGGGTTTCGCCACCTCTGACTTGAGCGTCGATTTTTGTGATGCTCGTCAGGGGGGCGGAGCCTATGGAAA
AACGCCAGCAACGCGGCCTTTTTACGGTTCCTGGCCTTTTGCTGGCCTTTTGCTCACATGTTCTTTCCTG
CGTTGTCGACAGAGCCCGGGCGGCATCAGAGCAGATTGTACTGAGAGTGCACCATAATCGGCATTTTCTT
TTGCGTTTTTATTTGTTAACTGTTAATTGTCCTTGTTCAAGGATGCTGTCTTTGACAACAGATGTTTTCT
TGCCTTTGATGTTCAGCAGGAAGCTAGGCGCAAACGTTGATTGTTTGTCTGCGTAGAATCCTCTGTTTGT
CATATAGCTTGTAATCACGACATTGTTTCCTTTCGCTTGAGGTACAGCGAAGTGTGAGTAAGTAAAGGTT
ACATCGTTAGGATCAAGATCCATTTTTAACACAAGGCCAGTTTTGTTCAGCGGCTTGTATGGGCCAGTTA
AAGAATTAGAAACATAACCAAGCATGTAAATATCGTTAGACGTAATGCCGTCAATCGTCATTTTTGATCC
GCGGGAGTCAGTGAACAGATACCATTTGCCGTTCATTTTAAAGACGTTCGCGCGTTCAATTTCATCTGTT
ACTGTGTTAGATGCAATCAGCGGTTTCATCACTTTTTTCAGTGTGTAATCATCGTTTAGCTCAATCATAC
CGAGAGCGCCGTTTGCTAACTCAGCCGTGCGTTTTTTATCGCTTTGCAGAAGTTTTTGACTTTCTTGACG
GAAGAATGATGTGCTTTTGCCATAGTATGCTTTGTTAAATAAAGATTCTTCGCCTTGGTAGCCATCTTCA
GTTCCAGTGTTTGCTTCAAATACTAAGTATTTGTGGCCTTTATCTTCTACGTAGTGAGGATCTCTCAGCG
TATGGTTGTCGCCTGAGCTGTAGTTGCCTTCATCGATGAACTGCTGTACATTTTGATACGTTTTTCCGTC
ACCGTCAAAGATTGATTTATAATCCTCTACACCGTTGATGTTCAAAGAGCTGTCTGATGCTGATACGTTA
ACTTGTGCAGTTGTCAGTGTTTGTTTGCCGTAATGTTTACCGGAGAAATCAGTGTAGAATAAACGGATTT
TTCCGTCAGATGTAAATGTGGCTGAACCTGACCATTCTTGTGTTTGGTCTTTTAGGATAGAATCATTTGC
ATCGAATTTGTCGCTGTCTTTAAAGACGCGGCCAGCGTTTTTCCAGCTGTCAATAGAAGTTTCGCCGACT
TTTTGATAGAACATGTAAATCGATGTGTCATCCGCATTTTTAGGATCTCCGGCTAATGCAAAGACGATGT
GGTAGCCGTGATAGTTTGCGACAGTGCCGTCAGCGTTTTGTAATGGCCAGCTGTCCCAAACGTCCAGGCC
TTTTGCAGAAGAGATATTTTTAATTGTGGACGAATCGAACTCAGGAACTTGATATTTTTCATTTTTTTGC
TGTTCAGGGATTTGCAGCATATCATGGCGTGTAATATGGGAAATGCCGTATGTTTCCTTATATGGCTTTT
GGTTCGTTTCTTTCGCAAACGCTTGAGTTGCGCCTCCTGCCAGCAGTGCGGTAGTAAAGGTTAATACTGT
TGCTTGTTTTGCAAACTTTTTGATGTTCATCGTTCATGTCTCCTTTTTTATGTACTGTGTTAGCGGTCTG
CTTCTTCCAGCCCTCCTGTTTGAAGATGGCAAGTTAGTTACGCACAATAAAAAAAGACCTAAAATATGTA
AGGGGTGACGCCAAAGTATACACTTTGCCCTTTACACATTTTAGGTCTTGCCTGCTTTATCAGTAACAAA
CCCGCGCGATTTACTTTTCGACCTCATTCTATTAGACTCTCGTTTGGATTGCAACTGGTCTATTTTCCTC
TTTTGTTTGATAGAAAATCATAAAAGGATTTGCAGACTACGGGCCTAAAGAACTAAAAAATCTATCTGTT
TCTTTTCATTCTCTGTATTTTTTATAGTTTCTGTTGCATGGGCATAAAGTTGCCTTAAG
