Features (pLannotate 1.2.2; 16 found; start..end, strand, type, name):
      1..30      +  promoter       trc promoter: strong E. coli promoter; hybrid between the trp and lac UV5 promoters
     53..128     +  misc_RNA       gRNA scaffold: guide RNA scaffold for the Streptococcus pyogenes CRISPR/Cas9 system
    201..322     +  ncRNA          rpsL pseudo: Accession: RF01773 - Pseudomonas rpsL leader
    323..1009    +  CDS            Apobec1: ABEC1_RAT - Experimental evidence at protein level: Swiss-Prot protein existence level 1. Catalytic component of the apolipoprotein B mRNA editing enzyme complex which is responsible for the postranscriptional editing of a CAA codon for Gln to a UAA codon for stop in the APOB mRNA. May also play a role in the epigenetic regulation of gene expression by participating in DNA demethylation. From Rattus norvegicus (Rat).
   1058..5161    +  CDS            Cas9(D10A): nickase mutant of the Cas9 endonuclease from the Streptococcus pyogenes Type II CRISPR/Cas system generates RNA-guided single strand nicks in DNA due to the D10A mutation in the RuvC catalytic domain
   5216..5242    -  protein_bind   FRT (mutant) (fragment): FRT site with a mutation in the core sequence (Azam et al., 1997) FLP recombinase from the Saccharomyces cerevisiae 2μ plasmid
   5283..5311    +  promoter       Pc promoter: intI1 (promoter lies within the coding sequence); class 1 integron promoter
   5500..6033    +  CDS            GmR: gentamycin acetyltransferase; aacC1; confers resistance to gentamycin
   6331..6682    -  rep_origin     pRO1600 oriV: broad-host-range origin of replication from Pseudomonas aeruginosa plasmid pRO1600; requires the pRO1600 Rep protein for replication (West et al., 1994)
   6696..7516    +  CDS            pRO1600 Rep (fragment): replication protein for the broad-host-range plasmid pRO1600 from Pseudomonas aeruginosa&nbsp
   7516..7670    +  CDS            bla(M) (fragment): β-lactamase lacking the signal sequence; bla(M); allows cytosolic expression of β-lactamase
   7700..7794    +  terminator     lambda t0 terminator: transcription terminator from phage lambda
   7882..8470    +  rep_origin     ori: high-copy-number ColE1/pMB1/pBR322/pUC origin of replication
   8560..8596    +  misc_feature   bom (fragment): basis of mobility region from pBR322
   8622..10040   -  CDS            sacB: SACB_BACSU - Experimental evidence at protein level: Swiss-Prot protein existence level 1. From Bacillus subtilis (strain 168).
  10041..10416   -  promoter       sacB promoter (fragment): sacR; sacB promoter and control region
>Addgene plasmid #113349 | pnCasPA-BEC | addgene full sequence | sequence record 217614 | Addgene NGS Result
TTGACAATTAATCATCCGGCTCGTATAATGTGTGGCGAGACCATTGGTCTCAGTTTTAGAGCTAGAAATA
GCAAGTTAAAATAAGGCTAGTCCGTTATCAACTTGAAAAAGTGGCACCGAGTCGGTGCTTTTTTTGAGAT
CTGTCCATACCCATGGTCTAGAATGCTCGAGGCATCAACGACAAGCCCCGGCTATCCCGATAGCCGGGGC
TTTGTCTTGACGGTGTACAAGAACCTCTTTACTATTTTGTACCCCGAAAATTGGCAGGGCGCACGCTCTG
TCATTTCGTTTGTGTGTCGTAAGACAATCAGTGGAGCTATAGATGAGTAGCGAAACCGGTCCGGTTGCAG
TGGATCCGACCCTGCGCCGTCGCATTGAACCGCACGAGTTTGAAGTGTTCTTTGATCCGCGCGAGCTGCG
CAAAGAAACTTGCCTGCTGTACGAGATTAACTGGGGTGGCCGCCATAGCATCTGGCGCCATACCAGCCAG
AACACCAATAAGCACGTGGAAGTGAATTTTATTGAAAAATTTACCACCGAGCGCTACTTCTGCCCTAATA
CCCGCTGCAGCATCACCTGGTTTCTGAGCTGGAGCCCGTGCGGCGAATGTAGTCGCGCCATTACCGAGTT
CCTGAGCCGCTATCCGCATGTGACCCTGTTCATCTACATCGCCCGTCTGTACCATCACGCCGATCCGCGC
AATCGCCAAGGTCTGCGTGATCTGATTAGCAGCGGTGTGACCATCCAGATCATGACCGAACAAGAGAGCG
GCTATTGCTGGCGCAACTTCGTGAACTATTCTCCGAGCAACGAAGCCCACTGGCCGCGTTATCCGCATCT
GTGGGTGCGCCTGTATGTGCTGGAGCTGTACTGCATCATCCTGGGCCTGCCGCCTTGCCTGAATATTCTG
CGCCGTAAACAGCCGCAACTGACATTCTTCACCATCGCACTGCAGAGCTGCCATTATCAGCGCCTGCCGC
CGCACATTTTATGGGCCACCGGTCTGAAAAGCGGTAGTGAAACTCCGGGCACAAGCGAAAGCGCAACCCC
GGAAAGTGATAAGAAATACTCAATAGGCTTAGCTATCGGCACAAATAGCGTCGGATGGGCGGTGATCACT
GATGAATATAAGGTTCCGTCTAAAAAGTTCAAGGTTCTGGGAAATACAGACCGCCACAGTATCAAAAAAA
ATCTTATAGGGGCTCTTTTATTTGACAGTGGAGAGACAGCGGAAGCGACTCGTCTCAAACGGACAGCTCG
TAGAAGGTATACACGTCGGAAGAATCGTATTTGTTATCTACAGGAGATTTTTTCAAATGAGATGGCGAAA
GTAGATGATAGTTTCTTTCATCGACTTGAAGAGTCTTTTTTGGTGGAAGAAGACAAGAAGCATGAACGTC
ATCCTATTTTTGGAAATATAGTAGATGAAGTTGCTTATCATGAGAAATATCCAACTATCTATCATCTGCG
AAAAAAATTGGTAGATTCTACTGATAAAGCGGATTTGCGCTTAATCTATTTGGCCTTAGCGCATATGATT
AAGTTTCGTGGTCATTTTTTGATTGAGGGAGATTTAAATCCTGATAATAGTGATGTGGACAAACTATTTA
TCCAGTTGGTACAAACCTACAATCAATTATTTGAAGAAAACCCTATTAACGCAAGTGGAGTAGATGCTAA
AGCGATTCTTTCTGCACGATTGAGTAAATCAAGACGATTAGAAAATCTCATTGCTCAGCTCCCCGGTGAG
AAGAAAAATGGCTTATTTGGGAATCTCATTGCTTTGTCATTGGGTTTGACCCCTAATTTTAAATCAAATT
TTGATTTGGCAGAAGATGCTAAATTACAGCTTTCAAAAGATACTTACGATGATGATTTAGATAATTTATT
GGCGCAAATTGGAGATCAATATGCTGATTTGTTTTTGGCAGCTAAGAATTTATCAGATGCTATTTTACTT
TCAGATATCCTAAGAGTAAATACTGAAATAACTAAGGCTCCCCTATCAGCTTCAATGATTAAACGCTACG
ATGAACATCATCAAGACTTGACTCTTTTAAAAGCTTTAGTTCGACAACAACTTCCAGAAAAGTATAAAGA
AATCTTTTTTGATCAATCAAAAAACGGATATGCAGGTTATATTGATGGGGGAGCTAGCCAAGAAGAATTT
TATAAATTTATCAAACCAATTTTAGAAAAAATGGATGGTACTGAGGAATTATTGGTGAAACTAAATCGTG
AAGATTTGCTGCGCAAGCAACGGACCTTTGACAACGGCTCTATTCCCCATCAAATTCACTTGGGTGAGCT
GCATGCTATTTTGAGAAGACAAGAAGACTTTTATCCATTTTTAAAAGACAATCGTGAGAAGATTGAAAAA
ATCTTGACTTTTCGAATTCCTTATTATGTTGGTCCATTGGCGCGTGGCAATAGTCGTTTTGCATGGATGA
CTCGGAAGTCTGAAGAAACAATTACCCCATGGAATTTTGAAGAAGTTGTCGATAAAGGTGCTTCAGCTCA
ATCATTTATTGAACGCATGACAAACTTTGATAAAAATCTTCCAAATGAAAAAGTACTACCAAAACATAGT
TTGCTTTATGAGTATTTTACGGTTTATAACGAATTGACAAAGGTCAAATATGTTACTGAAGGAATGCGAA
AACCAGCATTTCTTTCAGGTGAACAGAAGAAAGCCATTGTTGATTTACTCTTCAAAACAAATCGAAAAGT
AACCGTTAAGCAATTAAAAGAAGATTATTTCAAAAAAATAGAATGTTTTGATAGTGTTGAAATTTCAGGA
GTTGAAGATAGATTTAATGCTTCATTAGGTACCTACCATGATTTGCTAAAAATTATTAAAGATAAAGATT
TTTTGGATAATGAAGAAAATGAAGATATCTTAGAGGATATTGTTTTAACATTGACCTTATTTGAAGATAG
GGAGATGATTGAGGAAAGACTTAAAACATATGCTCACCTCTTTGATGATAAGGTGATGAAACAGCTTAAA
CGTCGCCGTTATACTGGTTGGGGACGTTTGTCTCGAAAATTGATTAATGGTATTAGGGATAAGCAATCTG
GCAAAACAATATTAGATTTTTTGAAATCAGATGGTTTTGCCAATCGCAATTTTATGCAGCTGATCCATGA
TGATAGTTTGACATTTAAAGAAGACATTCAAAAAGCACAAGTGTCTGGACAAGGCGATAGTTTACATGAA
CATATTGCAAATTTAGCTGGTAGCCCTGCTATTAAAAAAGGTATTTTACAGACTGTAAAAGTTGTTGATG
AATTGGTCAAAGTAATGGGGCGGCATAAGCCAGAAAATATCGTTATTGAAATGGCACGTGAAAATCAGAC
AACTCAAAAGGGCCAGAAAAATTCGCGAGAGCGTATGAAACGAATCGAAGAAGGTATCAAAGAATTAGGA
AGTCAGATTCTTAAAGAGCATCCTGTTGAAAATACTCAATTGCAAAATGAAAAGCTCTATCTCTATTATC
TCCAAAATGGAAGAGACATGTATGTGGACCAAGAATTAGATATTAATCGTTTAAGTGATTATGATGTCGA
TCACATTGTTCCACAAAGTTTCCTTAAAGACGATTCAATAGACAATAAGGTCTTAACGCGTTCTGATAAA
AATCGTGGTAAATCGGATAACGTTCCAAGTGAAGAAGTAGTCAAAAAGATGAAAAACTATTGGAGACAAC
TTCTAAACGCCAAGTTAATCACTCAACGTAAGTTTGATAATTTAACGAAAGCTGAACGTGGAGGTTTGAG
TGAACTTGATAAAGCTGGTTTTATCAAACGCCAATTGGTTGAAACTCGCCAAATCACTAAGCATGTGGCA
CAAATTTTGGATAGTCGCATGAATACTAAATACGATGAAAATGATAAACTTATTCGAGAGGTTAAAGTGA
TTACCTTAAAATCTAAATTAGTTTCTGACTTCCGAAAAGATTTCCAATTCTATAAAGTACGTGAGATTAA
CAATTACCATCATGCCCATGATGCGTATCTAAATGCCGTCGTTGGAACTGCTTTGATTAAGAAATATCCA
AAACTTGAATCGGAGTTTGTCTATGGTGATTATAAAGTTTATGATGTTCGTAAAATGATTGCTAAGTCTG
AGCAAGAAATAGGCAAAGCAACCGCAAAATATTTCTTTTACTCTAATATCATGAACTTCTTCAAAACAGA
AATTACACTTGCAAATGGAGAGATTCGCAAACGCCCTCTAATCGAAACTAATGGGGAAACTGGAGAAATT
GTCTGGGATAAAGGGCGAGATTTTGCCACAGTGCGCAAAGTATTGTCCATGCCCCAAGTCAATATTGTCA
AGAAAACAGAAGTACAGACAGGCGGATTCTCCAAGGAGTCAATTTTACCAAAAAGAAATTCGGACAAGCT
TATTGCTCGTAAAAAAGACTGGGATCCAAAAAAATATGGTGGTTTTGATAGTCCAACGGTAGCTTATTCA
GTCCTAGTGGTTGCTAAGGTGGAAAAAGGGAAATCGAAGAAGTTAAAATCCGTTAAAGAGTTACTAGGGA
TCACAATTATGGAAAGAAGTTCCTTTGAAAAAAATCCGATTGACTTTTTAGAAGCTAAAGGATATAAGGA
AGTTAAAAAAGACTTAATCATTAAACTACCTAAATATAGTCTTTTTGAGTTAGAAAACGGTCGTAAACGG
ATGCTGGCTAGTGCCGGAGAATTACAAAAAGGAAATGAGCTGGCTCTGCCAAGCAAATATGTGAATTTTT
TATATTTAGCTAGTCATTATGAAAAGTTGAAGGGTAGTCCAGAAGATAACGAACAAAAACAATTGTTTGT
GGAGCAGCATAAGCATTATTTAGATGAGATTATTGAGCAAATCAGTGAATTTTCTAAGCGTGTTATTTTA
GCAGATGCCAATTTAGATAAAGTTCTTAGTGCATATAACAAACATAGAGACAAACCAATACGTGAACAAG
CAGAAAATATTATTCATTTATTTACGTTGACGAATCTTGGAGCTCCCGCTGCTTTTAAATATTTTGATAC
AACAATTGATCGTAAACGATATACGTCTACAAAAGAAGTTTTAGATGCCACTCTTATCCATCAATCCATC
ACTGGTCTTTATGAAACACGCATTGATTTGAGTCAGCTAGGAGGTGACTGATGGCTGGTTGGCGTACTGT
TGTGGTAAATACCCATGGGTATGGACAGTTTTCCCGAATAGGAACTTCGGAATAGGAACTTCAAGATCCC
CTGATTCCCTTTGTCAACAGCAATGGATCGAATTGACATAAGCCTGTTCGGTTCGTAAACTGTAATGCAA
GTAGCGTATGCGCTCACGCAACTGGTCCAGAACCTTGACCGAACGCAGCGGTGGTAACGGCGCAGTGGCG
GTTTTCATGGCTTGTTATGACTGTTTTTTTGTACAGTCTATGCCTCGGGCATCCAAGCAGCAAGCGCGTT
ACGCCGTGGGTCGATGTTTGATGTTATGGAGCAGCAACGATGTTACGCAGCAGCAACGATGTTACGCAGC
AGGGCAGTCGCCCTAAAACAAAGTTAGGTGGCTCAAGTATGGGCATCATTCGCACATGTAGGCTCGGCCC
TGACCAAGTCAAATCCATGCGGGCTGCTCTTGATCTTTTCGGTCGTGAGTTCGGAGACGTAGCCACCTAC
TCCCAACATCAGCCGGACTCCGATTACCTCGGGAACTTGCTCCGTAGTAAGACATTCATCGCGCTTGCTG
CCTTCGACCAAGAAGCGGTTGTTGGCGCTCTCGCGGCTTACGTTCTGCCCAAGTTTGAGCAGCCGCGTAG
TGAGATCTATATCTATGATCTCGCAGTCTCCGGCGAGCACCGGAGGCAGGGCATTGCCACCGCGCTCATC
AATCTCCTCAAGCATGAGGCCAACGCGCTTGGTGCTTATGTGATCTACGTGCAAGCAGATTACGGTGACG
ATCCCGCAGTGGCTCTCTATACAAAGTTGGGCATACGGGAAGAAGTGATGCACTTTGATATCGACCCAAG
TACCGCCACCTAACAATTCGTTCAAGCCGAGATCAGCTTCCCGGCCGCGGAGTTGTTCGGTAAATTGTCA
CAACGCCGCGGCCAATTCGAGAGTTTTCGTTCCACTGAGCGTCAGACCCCAATTACACGCCACTGGCTGT
GCTTGCTGGGGTGACGGTGGCAACGGTGGCGGCCTTGCTGGGCTATCGCGTTGGAAAGAAACGAGGGAAA
GGGGACTGATAAACCGGTCTTAGCCCCTCCCCTTGGTGTCCAACCGCTCTGTAGGCCTCTCAGGCGCCGC
TGGTGCCGCTGGTTGGACGCCAAGGGTGAATCCGCCTCGATACCCTGATTACTCGCTTCCTGCGCCCTCT
CAGGCGGCGATAGGGGACTGGTAAAACGGGGATTGCCCAGACGCCTCCCCCGCCCCTTCAGGGGCACAAA
TGCGGCCCCAACGGGGCCACGTAGTGGTGCGTTTTTTGCGTTTCCACCCTTTTCTTCCTTTTCCCTTTTA
AACCTTTTAGGACGTCTACAGGCCACGTAATCCGTGGCCTGTAGAGTTTAAAAAGGGACGGATTTGTTGC
CATTAAGGGACGGATTTGTTGTTAAGAAGGGACGGATTTGTTGTTGTAAAGGGACGGATTTGTTGTATTG
TGGGACGCAGATACAGTGTCCCCTTATACACAAGGAATGTCGAACGTGGCCTCACCCCCAATGGTTTACA
AAAGCAATGCCCTGGTCGAGGCCGCGTATCGCCTCAGTGTTCAGGAACAGCGGATCGTTCTGGCCTGTAT
TAGCCAGGTGAAGAGGAGCGAGCCTGTCACCGATGAAGTGATGTATTCAGTGACGGCGGAGGACATAGCG
ACGATGGCGGGTGTCCCTATCGAATCTTCCTACAACCAGCTCAAAGAAGCGGCCCTGCGCCTGAAACGGC
GGGAAGTCCGGTTAACCCAAGAGCCCAATGGCAAGGGGAAAAGACCGAGTGTGATGATTACCGGCTGGGT
GCAAACAATCATCTACCGGGAGGGTGAGGGCCGTGTAGAACTCAGGTTCACCAAAGACATGCTGCCGTAC
CTGACGGAACTCACCAAACAGTTCACCAAATACGCCTTGGCTGACGTGGCCAAGATGGACAGCACCCACG
CGATCAGGCTTTACGAGCTGCTCATGCAATGGGACAGCATCGGCCAGCGCGAAATAGAAATTGACCAGCT
GCGAAAGTGGTTTCAACTGGAAGGCCGGTATCCCTCGATCAAGGACTTCAAGTTGCGAGTGCTTGATCCA
GCCGTGACGCAGATCAACGAGCACAGCCCGCTACAGGTGGAGTGGGCGCAGCGAAAGACCGGGCGCAAGG
TCACACATCTGTTGTTCAGTTTTGGACCGAAGAAGCCCGCCAAGGCGGTGGGTAAGGCCCCAGCGAAGCG
CAAGGCCGGGAAGATTTCAGATGCTGAGATCGCGAAACAGGCTCGCCCTGGTGAGACATGGGAAGCGGCC
CGCGCTCGACTAACCCAGATGCCGCTTGCGCAAACTATTAACTGGCGAACTACTTACTCTAGCTTCCCGG
CAACAATTAATAGACTGGATGGAGGCGGATAAAGTTGCAGGACCACTTCTGCGCTCGGCCCTTCCGGCTG
GCTGGTTTATTGCTGATAAATCTGGAGCCGGTGAGCGTGGCGGGACTCTGGGGTTCGAGAGCTCGCTTGG
ACTCCTGTTGATAGATCCAGTAATGACCTCAGAACTCCATCTGGATTTGTTCAGAACGCTCGGTTGCCGC
CGGGCGTTTTTTATTGGTGAGAATCCAAGCACTAGTCATGACCAAAATCCCTTAACGTGAGTTTTCGTTC
CACTGAGCGTCAGACCCCGTAGAAAAGATCAAAGGATCTTCTTGAGATCCTTTTTTTCTGCGCGTAATCT
GCTGCTTGCAAACAAAAAAACCACCGCTACCAGCGGTGGTTTGTTTGCCGGATCAAGAGCTACCAACTCT
TTTTCCGAAGGTAACTGGCTTCAGCAGAGCGCAGATACCAAATACTGTCCTTCTAGTGTAGCCGTAGTTA
GGCCACCACTTCAAGAACTCTGTAGCACCGCCTACATACCTCGCTCTGCTAATCCTGTTACCAGTGGCTG
CTGCCAGTGGCGATAAGTCGTGTCTTACCGGGTTGGACTCAAGACGATAGTTACCGGATAAGGCGCAGCG
GTCGGGCTGAACGGGGGGTTCGTGCACACAGCCCAGCTTGGAGCGAACGACCTACACCGAACTGAGATAC
CTACAGCGTGAGCTATGAGAAAGCGCCACGCTTCCCGAAGGGAGAAAGGCGGACAGGTATCCGGTAAGCG
GCAGGGTCGGAACAGGAGAGCGCACGAGGGAGCTTCCAGGGGGAAACGCCTGGTATCTTTATAGTCCTGT
CGGGTTTCGCCACCTCTGACTTGAGCGTCGATTTTTGTGATGCTCGTCAGGGGGGCGGAGCCTATGGAAA
AACGCCAGCAACGCGGCCTTTTTACGGTTCCTGGCCTTTTGCTGGCCTTTTGCTCACATGTTCTTTCCTG
CGTTGTCGACAGAGCCCGGGCGGCATCAGAGCAGATTGTACTGAGAGTGCACCATAATCGGCATTTTCTT
TTGCGTTTTTATTTGTTAACTGTTAATTGTCCTTGTTCAAGGATGCTGTCTTTGACAACAGATGTTTTCT
TGCCTTTGATGTTCAGCAGGAAGCTAGGCGCAAACGTTGATTGTTTGTCTGCGTAGAATCCTCTGTTTGT
CATATAGCTTGTAATCACGACATTGTTTCCTTTCGCTTGAGGTACAGCGAAGTGTGAGTAAGTAAAGGTT
ACATCGTTAGGATCAAGATCCATTTTTAACACAAGGCCAGTTTTGTTCAGCGGCTTGTATGGGCCAGTTA
AAGAATTAGAAACATAACCAAGCATGTAAATATCGTTAGACGTAATGCCGTCAATCGTCATTTTTGATCC
GCGGGAGTCAGTGAACAGATACCATTTGCCGTTCATTTTAAAGACGTTCGCGCGTTCAATTTCATCTGTT
ACTGTGTTAGATGCAATCAGCGGTTTCATCACTTTTTTCAGTGTGTAATCATCGTTTAGCTCAATCATAC
CGAGAGCGCCGTTTGCTAACTCAGCCGTGCGTTTTTTATCGCTTTGCAGAAGTTTTTGACTTTCTTGACG
GAAGAATGATGTGCTTTTGCCATAGTATGCTTTGTTAAATAAAGATTCTTCGCCTTGGTAGCCATCTTCA
GTTCCAGTGTTTGCTTCAAATACTAAGTATTTGTGGCCTTTATCTTCTACGTAGTGAGGATCTCTCAGCG
TATGGTTGTCGCCTGAGCTGTAGTTGCCTTCATCGATGAACTGCTGTACATTTTGATACGTTTTTCCGTC
ACCGTCAAAGATTGATTTATAATCCTCTACACCGTTGATGTTCAAAGAGCTGTCTGATGCTGATACGTTA
ACTTGTGCAGTTGTCAGTGTTTGTTTGCCGTAATGTTTACCGGAGAAATCAGTGTAGAATAAACGGATTT
TTCCGTCAGATGTAAATGTGGCTGAACCTGACCATTCTTGTGTTTGGTCTTTTAGGATAGAATCATTTGC
ATCGAATTTGTCGCTGTCTTTAAAGACGCGGCCAGCGTTTTTCCAGCTGTCAATAGAAGTTTCGCCGACT
TTTTGATAGAACATGTAAATCGATGTGTCATCCGCATTTTTAGGATCTCCGGCTAATGCAAAGACGATGT
GGTAGCCGTGATAGTTTGCGACAGTGCCGTCAGCGTTTTGTAATGGCCAGCTGTCCCAAACGTCCAGGCC
TTTTGCAGAAGAGATATTTTTAATTGTGGACGAATCGAACTCAGGAACTTGATATTTTTCATTTTTTTGC
TGTTCAGGGATTTGCAGCATATCATGGCGTGTAATATGGGAAATGCCGTATGTTTCCTTATATGGCTTTT
GGTTCGTTTCTTTCGCAAACGCTTGAGTTGCGCCTCCTGCCAGCAGTGCGGTAGTAAAGGTTAATACTGT
TGCTTGTTTTGCAAACTTTTTGATGTTCATCGTTCATGTCTCCTTTTTTATGTACTGTGTTAGCGGTCTG
CTTCTTCCAGCCCTCCTGTTTGAAGATGGCAAGTTAGTTACGCACAATAAAAAAAGACCTAAAATATGTA
AGGGGTGACGCCAAAGTATACACTTTGCCCTTTACACATTTTAGGTCTTGCCTGCTTTATCAGTAACAAA
CCCGCGCGATTTACTTTTCGACCTCATTCTATTAGACTCTCGTTTGGATTGCAACTGGTCTATTTTCCTC
TTTTGTTTGATAGAAAATCATAAAAGGATTTGCAGACTACGGGCCTAAAGAACTAAAAAATCTATCTGTT
TCTTTTCATTCTCTGTATTTTTTATAGTTTCTGTTGCATGGGCATAAAGTTGCCTTAAG
